Addgene plasmid #16218: Flag Snail WT
Depositing lab: Mien-Chie Hung. Depositing organization: University of Texas MD Anderson Cancer Center. Publication: Dual regulation of Snail by GSK-3beta-mediated phosphorylation in control of epithelial-mesenchymal transition. Zhou BP, Deng J, Xia W, Xu J, Li YM, Gunduz M, Hung MC. Nat Cell Biol. 2004 Oct . 6(10):931-40. 10.1038/ncb1173 PubMed 15448698.
Backbone
  Vector backbone: pCMV-Tag 2B
  Backbone manufacturer: Stratagene
  Backbone size w/o insert (bp): 4300
  Vector type: Mammalian Expression
  Selectable markers: Neomycin (select with G418)
Growth in bacteria
  Bacterial resistance: Kanamycin, 50 μg/mL
  Growth temperature: 37°C
  Growth strain: DH5alpha
  Copy number: High Copy
Gene/Insert
  Gene/Insert name: Snail
  Species: H. sapiens (human)
  Insert size (bp): 800
  Entrez Gene: SNAI1 (a.k.a. SLUGH2, SNA, SNAH, SNAIL, SNAIL1, dJ710H13.1)
  Tag / fusion protein: Flag (N terminal on backbone)
  Cloning method: Restriction Enzyme; 5′ cloning site BamHI (not destroyed); 3′ cloning site XhoI (not destroyed)
  Sequencing primers: 5′ T3
Terms and licenses: Academic/Nonprofit Terms; Industry Terms: Not Available to Industry
How to cite: Flag Snail WT was a gift from Mien-Chie Hung (Addgene plasmid # 16218 ; http://n2t.net/addgene:16218 ; RRID:Addgene_16218)
