[The description below was written by a language model from this plasmid's Addgene catalogue record.]
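Description:
Flag Snail WT is a mammalian expression plasmid built on the Stratagene pCMV-Tag 2B backbone (about 4.3 kb without insert) carrying the wild-type human Snail coding sequence (SNAI1), an insert of roughly 800 bp. The cDNA was placed between the BamHI and XhoI sites of the polylinker, both of which remain intact, so that it reads in frame with the FLAG epitope encoded by the backbone. The resulting protein carries the FLAG tag at its N terminus, allowing detection or immunoprecipitation with anti-FLAG antibodies. The record does not list the promoter explicitly, although the backbone name indicates a CMV-driven expression vector. A T3 primer site upstream of the insert is listed for sequencing.

In bacteria the plasmid is maintained at high copy number under kanamycin selection. In mammalian cells the neomycin resistance marker permits G418 selection, so the construct can be used for transient transfection or for deriving stable lines. No feature table accompanies the record, so origins of replication and polyadenylation signals are not documented here.

Snail is a zinc-finger transcriptional repressor best known as a driver of epithelial-mesenchymal transition. The associated publication concerns the regulation of Snail by GSK-3beta-mediated phosphorylation in that process. The "WT" designation suggests that this plasmid provides the unmutated reference protein, suitable for overexpressing tagged Snail to study its stability, localisation, modification and effects on epithelial-mesenchymal transition, and for comparison with mutant versions.
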