>Addgene plasmid #16218 | Flag Snail WT | addgene partial sequence | sequence record 22628 | CMV-F 5'-CGCAAATGGGCGGTAGGCGTG-3'
CAGATCCGCTAGCGATTACGCCAAGCTCGAAATTAACCCTCACTAAAGGGAACAAAAGCTGGAGCTCCAC
CGCGGTGGCGGCCGCCACCATGGATTACAAGGATGACGACGATAAGAGCCCGGGCGGATCCCCGCGCTCT
TTCCTCGTCAGGAAGCCCTCCGACCCCAATCGGAAGCCTAACTACAGCGAGCTGCAGGACTCTAATCCAG
AGTTTACCTTCCAGCAGCCCTACGACCAGGCCCACCTGCTGGCAGCCATCCCACCTCCGGAGATCCTCAA
CCCCACCGCCTCGCTGCCAATGCTCATCTGGGACTCTGTCCTGGCGCCCCAAGCCCAGCCAATTGCCTGG
GCCTCCCTTCGGCTCCAGGAGAGTCCCAGGGTGGCAGAGCTGACCTCCCTGTCAGATGAGGACAGTGGGA
AAGGCTCCCAGCCCCCCAGCCCACCCTCACCGGCTCCTTCGTCCTTCTCCTCTACTTCAGTCTCTTCCTT
GGAGGCCGAGGCCTATGCTGCCTTCCCAGGCTTGGGCCAAGTGCCCAAGCAGCTGGCCCAGCTCTCTGAG
GCCAAGGATCTCCAGGCTCGAAAGGCCTTCAACTGCAAATACTGCAACAAGGAATACCTCAGCCTGGGTG
CCCTCAAGATGCACATCCGAAGCCACACGCTGCCCTGCGTCTGCGGAACCTGCGGGAAGGCCTTCTCTAG
GCCCTGGCTGCTACAAGGCCATGTCCGGACCCACACTGGCGAGAAGCCCTTCTCCTGTCCCCACTGCAGC
CGTGCCTTCGCTGACCGCTCCAACCTGCGGGCCCACCTCCAGACCCACTCAGATGTCAAGAAGTACCAGT
GCCAGGCGTGTGCTCGGACCTTCTCCCGAATGTCCCTGCTCCACAAGCACCAAGAGTCCGGCTGCTCAGG
ATGTCCCCGCTGACTCGAGGGGGGG
