LOCUS       Exported 5071 bp ds-DNA circular SYN 12-MAY-2021
DEFINITION  synthetic circular DNA
ACCESSION   .
VERSION     .
KEYWORDS    Flag Snail WT
SOURCE      synthetic DNA construct
  ORGANISM  synthetic DNA construct
REFERENCE   1 (bases 1 to 5071)
  AUTHORS   Zhou BP, Deng J, Xia W, Xu J, Li YM, Gunduz M, Hung MC
  TITLE     Dual regulation of Snail by GSK-3beta-mediated phosphorylation in
            control of epithelial-mesenchymal transition.
  JOURNAL   Nat Cell Biol. 2004 Oct . 6(10):931-40.
  PUBMED    15448698
REFERENCE   2 (bases 1 to 5071)
  AUTHORS   .
  TITLE     Direct Submission
  JOURNAL   Exported May 12, 2021 from SnapGene Server 1.1.58
            http://www.snapgene.com
FEATURES             Location/Qualifiers
     source          1..5071
                     /organism="synthetic DNA construct"
                     /mol_type="other DNA"
     enhancer        16..319
                     /label=CMV enhancer
                     /note="human cytomegalovirus immediate early enhancer"
     promoter        320..523
                     /label=CMV promoter
                     /note="human cytomegalovirus (CMV) immediate early
                     promoter"
     primer_bind     474..494
                     /label=CMV-F
                     /note="Human CMV immediate early promoter, forward primer"
     promoter        569..587
                     /label=T3 promoter
                     /note="promoter for bacteriophage T3 RNA polymerase"
     regulatory      622..631
                     /regulatory_class="other"
                     /note="vertebrate consensus sequence for strong initiation
                     of translation (Kozak, 1987)"
     CDS             631..654
                     /codon_start=1
                     /product="FLAG(R) epitope tag, followed by an enterokinase
                     cleavage site"
                     /label=FLAG
                     /translation="DYKDDDDK"
     primer_bind     complement(1521..1540)
                     /label=T7
                     /note="T7 promoter, forward primer"
     promoter        complement(1522..1540)
                     /label=T7 promoter
                     /note="promoter for bacteriophage T7 RNA polymerase"
     polyA_signal    1814..1935
                     /label=SV40 poly(A) signal
                     /note="SV40 polyadenylation signal"
     primer_bind     complement(1851..1870)
                     /label=SV40pA-R
                     /note="SV40 polyA, reverse primer"
     primer_bind     1905..1924
                     /label=EBV-rev
                     /note="SV40 polyA terminator, reverse primer"
     rep_origin      complement(1942..2397)
                     /direction=LEFT
                     /label=f1 ori
                     /note="f1 bacteriophage origin of replication; arrow
                     indicates direction of (+) strand synthesis"
     primer_bind     complement(2079..2100)
                     /label=F1ori-F
                     /note="F1 origin, forward primer"
     primer_bind     2291..2310
                     /label=F1ori-R
                     /note="F1 origin, reverse primer"
     promoter        2424..2528
                     /gene="bla"
                     /label=AmpR promoter
     promoter        2530..2887
                     /label=SV40 promoter
                     /note="SV40 enhancer and early promoter"
     primer_bind     complement(2553..2573)
                     /label=pBABE 3'
                     /note="SV40 enhancer, reverse primer for pBABE vectors"
     rep_origin      2738..2873
                     /label=SV40 ori
                     /note="SV40 origin of replication"
     primer_bind     2800..2819
                     /label=SV40pro-F
                     /note="SV40 promoter/origin, forward primer"
     CDS             2922..3716
                     /codon_start=1
                     /gene="aph(3')-II (or nptII)"
                     /product="aminoglycoside phosphotransferase from Tn5"
                     /label=NeoR/KanR
                     /note="confers resistance to neomycin, kanamycin, and G418
                     (Geneticin(R))"
                     /translation="MIEQDGLHAGSPAAWVERLFGYDWAQQTIGCSDAAVFRLSAQGRP
                     VLFVKTDLSGALNELQDEAARLSWLATTGVPCAAVLDVVTEAGRDWLLLGEVPGQDLLS
                     SHLAPAEKVSIMADAMRRLHTLDPATCPFDHQAKHRIERARTRMEAGLVDQDDLDEEHQ
                     GLAPAELFARLKASMPDGEDLVVTHGDACLPNIMVENGRFSGFIDCGRLGVADRYQDIA
                     LATRDIAEELGGEWADRFLVLYGIAAPDSQRIAFYRLLDEFF"
     primer_bind     complement(2976..2995)
                     /label=Neo-R
                     /note="Neomycin resistance gene, reverse primer"
     primer_bind     3586..3605
                     /label=Neo-F
                     /note="Neomycin resistance gene, forward primer"
     primer_bind     complement(3904..3923)
                     /label=TK-pA-R
                     /note="Thymidine kinase polyA, reverse primer"
     polyA_signal    3948..3995
                     /label=HSV TK poly(A) signal
                     /note="herpes simplex virus thymidine kinase
                     polyadenylation signal (Cole and Stacy, 1985)"
     rep_origin      4324..4912
                     /direction=RIGHT
                     /label=ori
                     /note="high-copy-number ColE1/pMB1/pBR322/pUC origin of
                     replication"
     primer_bind     4813..4832
                     /label=pBR322ori-F
                     /note="pBR322 origin, forward primer"
ORIGIN
        1 atatatggag ttccgcgtta cataacttac ggtaaatggc ccgcctggct gaccgcccaa
       61 cgacccccgc ccattgacgt caataatgac gtatgttccc atagtaacgc caatagggac
      121 tttccattga cgtcaatggg tggagtattt acggtaaact gcccacttgg cagtacatca
      181 agtgtatcat atgccaagta cgccccctat tgacgtcaat gacggtaaat ggcccgcctg
      241 gcattatgcc cagtacatga ccttatggga ctttcctact tggcagtaca tctacgtatt
      301 agtcatcgct attaccatgg tgatgcggtt ttggcagtac atcaatgggc gtggatagcg
      361 gtttgactca cggggatttc caagtctcca ccccattgac gtcaatggga gtttgttttg
      421 gcaccaaaat caacgggact ttccaaaatg tcgtaacaac tccgccccat tgacgcaaat
      481 gggcggtagg cgtgtacggt gggaggtcta tataagcaga gctggtttag tgaaccgtca
      541 gatccgctag cgattacgcc aagctcgaaa ttaaccctca ctaaagggaa caaaagctgg
      601 agctccaccg cggtggcggc cgccaccatg gattacaagg atgacgacga taagagcccg
      661 ggcggatccc cgcgctcttt cctcgtcagg aagccctccg accccaatcg gaagcctaac
      721 tacagcgagc tgcaggactc taatccagag tttaccttcc agcagcccta cgaccaggcc
      781 cacctgctgg cagccatccc acctccggag atcctcaacc ccaccgcctc gctgccaatg
      841 ctcatctggg actctgtcct ggcgccccaa gcccagccaa ttgcctgggc ctcccttcgg
      901 ctccaggaga gtcccagggt ggcagagctg acctccctgt cagatgagga cagtgggaaa
      961 ggctcccagc cccccagccc accctcaccg gctccttcgt ccttctcctc tacttcagtc
     1021 tcttccttgg aggccgaggc ctatgctgcc ttcccaggct tgggccaagt gcccaagcag
     1081 ctggcccagc tctctgaggc caaggatctc caggctcgaa aggccttcaa ctgcaaatac
     1141 tgcaacaagg aatacctcag cctgggtgcc ctcaagatgc acatccgaag ccacacgctg
     1201 ccctgcgtct gcggaacctg cgggaaggcc ttctctaggc cctggctgct acaaggccat
     1261 gtccggaccc acactggcga gaagcccttc tcctgtcccc actgcagccg tgccttcgct
     1321 gaccgctcca acctgcgggc ccacctccag acccactcag atgtcaagaa gtaccagtgc
     1381 caggcgtgtg ctcggacctt ctcccgaatg tccctgctcc acaagcacca agagtccggc
     1441 tgctcaggat gtccccgctg actcgagggg gggcccggta ccttaattaa ttaaggtacc
     1501 aggtaagtgt acccaattcg ccctatagtg agtcgtatta caattcactc gatcgccctt
     1561 cccaacagtt gcgcagcctg aatggcgaat ggagatccaa tttttaagtg tataatgtgt
     1621 taaactactg attctaattg tttgtgtatt ttagattcac agtcccaagg ctcatttcag
     1681 gcccctcagt cctcacagtc tgttcatgat cataatcagc cataccacat ttgtagaggt
     1741 tttacttgct ttaaaaaacc tcccacacct ccccctgaac ctgaaacata aaatgaatgc
     1801 aattgttgtt gttaacttgt ttattgcagc ttataatggt tacaaataaa gcaatagcat
     1861 cacaaatttc acaaataaag catttttttc actgcattct agttgtggtt tgtccaaact
     1921 catcaatgta tcttaacgcg taaattgtaa gcgttaatat tttgttaaaa ttcgcgttaa
     1981 atttttgtta aatcagctca ttttttaacc aataggccga aatcggcaaa atcccttata
     2041 aatcaaaaga atagaccgag atagggttga gtgttgttcc agtttggaac aagagtccac
     2101 tattaaagaa cgtggactcc aacgtcaaag gnnnnnnnnn nnnnnnnnnn nnnnnnnnnn
     2161 nnnnnnnnnn nnnnnnnnnn tnnnnnnnnn nnnnnnnnnn nnnnnnnnnn nnnnnnnnnn
     2221 nnnnnnnnnn nnnnnnnnnn nnnnnnnnnn nnnnnnnnnn nnnnnnnnnn nngnnnnnnn
     2281 nnnnnnnnnn nnnnnnnnnn nnnnnnnnnn nnnnnnnnnn nnnnnnnnnn nnnnnnnnnn
     2341 nnnnnnnnnn nnnnnnnnnn nnnnnnnnnn nnnnnnnnnn nnnnnnnnnn nnnnnnncag
     2401 gtggcacttt tcggggaaat gtgcgcggaa cccctatttg tttatttttc taaatacatt
     2461 caaatatgta tccgctcatg agacaataac cctgataaat gcttcaataa tattgaaaaa
     2521 ggaagaatcc tgaggcggaa agaaccagct gtggaatgtg tgtcagttag ggtgtggaaa
     2581 gtccccaggc tccccagcag gcagaagtat gcaaagcatg catctcaatt agtcagcaac
     2641 caggtgtgga aagtccccag gctccccagc aggcagaagt atgcaaagca tgcatctcaa
     2701 ttagtcagca accatagtcc cgcccctaac tccgcccatc ccgcccctaa ctccgcccag
     2761 ttccgcccat tctccgcccc atggctgact aatttttttt atttatgcag aggccgaggc
     2821 cgcctcggcc tctgagctat tccagaagta gtgaggaggc ttttttggag gcctaggctt
     2881 ttgcaaagat cgatcaagag acaggatgag gatcgtttcg catgattgaa caagatggat
     2941 tgcacgcagg ttctccggcc gcttgggtgg agaggctatt cggctatgac tgggcacaac
     3001 agacaatcgg ctgctctgat gccgccgtgt tccggctgtc agcgcagggg cgcccggttc
     3061 tttttgtcaa gaccgacctg tccggtgccc tgaatgaact gcaagacgag gcagcgcggc
     3121 tatcgtggct ggccacgacg ggcgttcctt gcgcagctgt gctcgacgtt gtcactgaag
     3181 cgggaaggga ctggctgcta ttgggcgaag tgccggggca ggatctcctg tcatctcacc
     3241 ttgctcctgc cgagaaagta tccatcatgg ctgatgcaat gcggcggctg catacgcttg
     3301 atccggctac ctgcccattc gaccaccaag cgaaacatcg catcgagcga gcacgtactc
     3361 ggatggaagc cggtcttgtc gatcaggatg atctggacga agaacatcag gggctcgcgc
     3421 cagccgaact gttcgccagg ctcaaggcga gcatgcccga cggcgaggat ctcgtcgtga
     3481 cccatggcga tgcctgcttg ccgaatatca tggtggaaaa tggccgcttt tctggattca
     3541 tcgactgtgg ccggctgggt gtggcggacc gctatcagga catagcgttg gctacccgtg
     3601 atattgctga agaacttggc ggcgaatggg ctgaccgctt cctcgtgctt tacggtatcg
     3661 ccgctcccga ttcgcagcgc atcgccttct atcgccttct tgacgagttc ttctgagcgg
     3721 gactctgggg ttcgaaatga ccgaccaagc gacgcccaac ctgccatcac gagatttcga
     3781 ttccaccgcc gccttctatg aaaggttggg cttcggaatc gttttccggg acgccggctg
     3841 gatgatcctc cagcgcgggg atctcatgct ggagttcttc gcccacccta gggggaggct
     3901 aactgaaaca cggaaggaga caataccgga aggaacccgc gctatgacgg caataaaaag
     3961 acagaataaa acgcacggtg ttgggtcgtt tgttcataaa cgcggggttc ggtcccaggg
     4021 ctggcactct gtcgataccc caccgagacc ccattggggc caatacgccc gcgtttcttc
     4081 cttttcccca ccccaccccc caagttcggg tgaaggccca gggctcgcag ccaacgtcgg
     4141 ggcggcaggc cctgccatag cctcaggtta ctcatatata ctttagattg atttaaaact
     4201 tcatttttaa tttaaaagga tctaggtgaa gatccttttt gataatctca tgaccaaaat
     4261 cccttaacgt gagttttcgt tccactgagc gtcagacccc gtagaaaaga tcaaaggatc
     4321 ttcttgagat cctttttttc tgcgcgtaat ctgctgcttg caaacaaaaa aaccaccgct
     4381 accagcggtg gtttgtttgc cggatcaaga gctaccaact ctttttccga aggtaactgg
     4441 cttcagcaga gcgcagatac caaatactgt tcttctagtg tagccgtagt taggccacca
     4501 cttcaagaac tctgtagcac cgcctacata cctcgctctg ctaatcctgt taccagtggc
     4561 tgctgccagt ggcgataagt cgtgtcttac cgggttggac tcaagacgat agttaccgga
     4621 taaggcgcag cggtcgggct gaacgggggg ttcgtgcaca cagcccagct tggagcgaac
     4681 gacctacacc gaactgagat acctacagcg tgagctatga gaaagcgcca cgcttcccga
     4741 agggagaaag gcggacaggt atccggtaag cggcagggtc ggaacaggag agcgcacgag
     4801 ggagcttcca gggggaaacg cctggtatct ttatagtcct gtcgggtttc gccacctctg
     4861 acttgagcgt cgatttttgt gatgctcgtc aggggggcgg agcctatgga aaaacgccag
     4921 caacgcggcc tttttacggt tcctggcctt ttgctggcct tttgctcaca tgttctttcc
     4981 tgcgttatcc cctgattctg tggataaccg tattaccgcc atgcattagt tattaatagt
     5041 aatcaattac ggggtcatta gttcatagcc c
//
